Addgene plasmid #51084: AAV-hSyn1-GCaMP6s-P2A-nls-dTomato
Purpose: Neuronal expression of GCaMP6s Ca sensor and physically separate nuclear localized dTomato fluorophore
Depositing lab: Jonathan Ting.
Backbone
  Vector backbone: pAAV-hSyn1-WPRE-HGHpA
  Backbone manufacturer: Modified from Karl Deisseroth
  Backbone size w/o insert (bp): 4590
  Total vector size (bp): 6750
  Modifications to backbone: Altered cloning sites
  Vector type: Mammalian Expression, AAV
Growth in bacteria
  Bacterial resistance: Ampicillin, 100 μg/mL
  Growth temperature: 37°C
  Growth strain: Stbl3
  Copy number: High Copy
Gene/Insert
  Gene/Insert name: GCaMP6s (alt names: G6s; GCaMP6 slow)
  Species: Synthetic
  Promoter: human Synapsin1
  Tag / fusion protein: P2A-nls-dTomato (C terminal on insert)
  Cloning method: Restriction Enzyme; 5′ cloning site BamHI (not destroyed); 3′ cloning site AscI (not destroyed)
  Sequencing primers: 5′ ctcagcgctgcctcagtctg; 3′ CCATACGGGAAGCAATAGCATG
Resource information
  A portion of this plasmid was derived from a plasmid made by: The GCaMP6s portion was derived from Addgene plasmid #40753 (Douglas Kim, Janelia Farms).
Terms and licenses: Academic/Nonprofit Terms; Industry Terms: Not Available to Industry
Depositor comments: The addition of the P2A-nls-dTomato allows for easy identification of GCaMP6 expressing cells exhibiting nuclear red fluorescence that does not significantly overlap with the cytosolic GCaMP signal. The GCaMP and fluorophore are physically uncoupled. Permissions were obtained from Douglas Kim and the Clontech licensing office for depositing this new plasmid.
How to cite: AAV-hSyn1-GCaMP6s-P2A-nls-dTomato was a gift from Jonathan Ting (Addgene plasmid # 51084 ; http://n2t.net/addgene:51084 ; RRID:Addgene_51084) For viral preps, please replace (Addgene plasmid # 51084) in the above sentence with: (Addgene viral prep # 51084-AAV1) or (Addgene viral prep # 51084-AAVrg)
