[The description below was written by a language model from this plasmid's Addgene catalogue record and pLannotate feature annotations shown in this document.]
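Description:
AAV-hSyn1-GCaMP6s-P2A-nls-dTomato is an adeno-associated virus transfer plasmid for neuron-restricted expression of a genetically encoded calcium indicator together with a separate red nuclear marker. It is built on a pAAV-hSyn1-WPRE-hGHpA backbone with altered cloning sites and totals roughly 6.7 kb. In bacteria it is maintained through a high-copy ColE1/pUC-type origin and selected with ampicillin via the β-lactamase gene. An f1 phage origin and small pBR322-derived remnants (rop and bom fragments) are also annotated in the backbone. The expression cassette is flanked by AAV2 inverted terminal repeats, which direct replication and packaging of the intervening DNA into AAV particles. One ITR is annotated as complete and the other only as short fragments, which may reflect how this repeat was sequenced or annotated rather than a true truncation.

The cassette is driven by the human synapsin I promoter, which confines expression to neurons. It transcribes a single open reading frame encoding GCaMP6s, the slow-kinetics, high-sensitivity GCaMP6 variant, followed by a P2A peptide and nuclear-localised dTomato, inserted between BamHI and AscI sites. The P2A and nuclear localisation signal are stated in the catalogue entry but are not annotated separately in the feature table. Ribosomal skipping at P2A yields two physically uncoupled proteins, a cytosolic green calcium sensor and a red fluorophore confined to the nucleus. Expressing cells can therefore be identified by red nuclei with little overlap with the GCaMP signal. A WPRE downstream of the coding sequence enhances transcript stability and expression, and the human growth hormone polyadenylation signal terminates the message. The construct is used for AAV-mediated calcium imaging of neuronal activity.
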