Features (pLannotate 1.2.2; 16 found; start..end, strand, type, name):
    440..467     -  repeat_region  AAV2 ITR (fragment): inverted terminal repeat of adeno-associated virus serotype 2 inverted
    496..523     -  repeat_region  AAV2 ITR (fragment): inverted terminal repeat of adeno-associated virus serotype 2 inverted
    596..1184    -  rep_origin     ori: high-copy-number ColE1/pMB1/pBR322/pUC origin of replication
   1355..2215    -  CDS            AmpR: β-lactamase; bla; confers resistance to ampicillin, carbenicillin, and related antibiotics
   2216..2320    -  promoter       AmpR promoter: bla
   2415..2450    +  CDS            rop (fragment): Rop protein, which maintains plasmids at low copy number; rop
   2552..2601    +  misc_feature   bom (fragment): basis of mobility region from pBR322
   2602..3057    -  rep_origin     f1 ori (sequence partly withheld): f1 bacteriophage origin of replication; arrow indicates direction of (+) strand synthesis
   3076..3127    +  misc_feature   bom (fragment): basis of mobility region from pBR322
   3132..3272    -  repeat_region  AAV2 ITR: inverted terminal repeat of adeno-associated virus serotype 2 inverted
   3312..3788    -  polyA_signal   hGH poly(A) signal: human growth hormone polyadenylation signal
   3820..4408    -  misc_feature   WPRE: woodchuck hepatitis virus posttranscriptional regulatory element
   4408..4433    -  misc_feature   MCS (fragment): pBluescript multiple cloning site
   4458..5158    -  CDS            dTomato (fragment): dimeric variant of DsRed fluorescent protein (Shaner et al., 2004) mammalian codon-optimized
   5262..6611    -  CDS            GCaMP6s: improved fluorescent protein-based calcium sensor (Chen et al., 2013)
   6644..352     -  promoter       hSyn promoter (across the origin): human synapsin I promoter; confers neuron-specific expression (Kügler et al., 2003)
>Addgene plasmid #51084 | AAV-hSyn1-GCaMP6s-P2A-nls-dTomato | addgene full sequence | sequence record 172966 | Addgene NGS Result
CCCCCCTATCTCGCGCCTCGCGTGGTGCGGTCCGGCTGGGCCGGCGGCGGCGCGGACGCGACCAAGGTGG
CCGGGAAGGGGAGTTTGCGGGGGACCGGCGAGTGACGTCAGCGCGCCTTCAGTGCTGAGGCGGCGGTGGC
GCGCGCCGCCAGGCGGGGGCGAAGGCACTGTCCGCGGTGCTGAAGCTGGCAGTGCGCACGCGCCTCGCCG
CATCCTGTTTCCCCTCCCCCTCTCTGATAGGGGATGCGCAATTTGGGGAATGGGGGTTGGGTGCTTGTCC
AGTGGGTCGGGGTCGGTCGTCAGGTAGGCACCCCCACCCCGCCTCATCCTGGTCCTAAAACCCACTTGCA
CTCATACGCAGGGCCCTCTGCAGTCTAGACACTTAATTAAACGCGTGCGGCCGCAGGAACCCCTAGTGAT
GGAGTTGGCCACTCCCTCTCTGCGCGCTCGCTCGCTCACTGAGGCCGGGCGACCAAAGGTCGCCCGACGC
CCGGGCGGCCTCAGTGAGCGAGCGAGCGCGCAGCTGCCTGCAGGACATGTGAGCAAAAGGCCAGCAAAAG
GCCAGGAACCGTAAAAAGGCCGCGTTGCTGGCGTTTTTCCATAGGCTCCGCCCCCCTGACGAGCATCACA
AAAATCGACGCTCAAGTCAGAGGTGGCGAAACCCGACAGGACTATAAAGATACCAGGCGTTTCCCCCTGG
AAGCTCCCTCGTGCGCTCTCCTGTTCCGACCCTGCCGCTTACCGGATACCTGTCCGCCTTTCTCCCTTCG
GGAAGCGTGGCGCTTTCTCATAGCTCACGCTGTAGGTATCTCAGTTCGGTGTAGGTCGTTCGCTCCAAGC
TGGGCTGTGTGCACGAACCCCCCGTTCAGCCCGACCGCTGCGCCTTATCCGGTAACTATCGTCTTGAGTC
CAACCCGGTAAGACACGACTTATCGCCACTGGCAGCAGCCACTGGTAACAGGATTAGCAGAGCGAGGTAT
GTAGGCGGTGCTACAGAGTTCTTGAAGTGGTGGCCTAACTACGGCTACACTAGAAGAACAGTATTTGGTA
TCTGCGCTCTGCTGAAGCCAGTTACCTTCGGAAAAAGAGTTGGTAGCTCTTGATCCGGCAAACAAACCAC
CGCTGGTAGCGGTGGTTTTTTTGTTTGCAAGCAGCAGATTACGCGCAGAAAAAAAGGATCTCAAGAAGAT
CCTTTGATCTTTTCTACGGGGTCTGACGCTCAGTGGAACGAAAACTCACGTTAAGGGATTTTGGTCATGA
GATTATCAAAAAGGATCTTCACCTAGATCCTTTTAAATTAAAAATGAAGTTTTAAATCAATCTAAAGTAT
ATATGAGTAAACTTGGTCTGACAGTTACCAATGCTTAATCAGTGAGGCACCTATCTCAGCGATCTGTCTA
TTTCGTTCATCCATAGTTGCCTGACTCCCCGTCGTGTAGATAACTACGATACGGGAGGGCTTACCATCTG
GCCCCAGTGCTGCAATGATACCGCGAGACCCACGCTCACCGGCTCCAGATTTATCAGCAATAAACCAGCC
AGCCGGAAGGGCCGAGCGCAGAAGTGGTCCTGCAACTTTATCCGCCTCCATCCAGTCTATTAATTGTTGC
CGGGAAGCTAGAGTAAGTAGTTCGCCAGTTAATAGTTTGCGCAACGTTGTTGCCATTGCTACAGGCATCG
TGGTGTCACGCTCGTCGTTTGGTATGGCTTCATTCAGCTCCGGTTCCCAACGATCAAGGCGAGTTACATG
ATCCCCCATGTTGTGCAAAAAAGCGGTTAGCTCCTTCGGTCCTCCGATCGTTGTCAGAAGTAAGTTGGCC
GCAGTGTTATCACTCATGGTTATGGCAGCACTGCATAATTCTCTTACTGTCATGCCATCCGTAAGATGCT
TTTCTGTGACTGGTGAGTACTCAACCAAGTCATTCTGAGAATAGTGTATGCGGCGACCGAGTTGCTCTTG
CCCGGCGTCAATACGGGATAATACCGCGCCACATAGCAGAACTTTAAAAGTGCTCATCATTGGAAAACGT
TCTTCGGGGCGAAAACTCTCAAGGATCTTACCGCTGTTGAGATCCAGTTCGATGTAACCCACTCGTGCAC
CCAACTGATCTTCAGCATCTTTTACTTTCACCAGCGTTTCTGGGTGAGCAAAAACAGGAAGGCAAAATGC
CGCAAAAAAGGGAATAAGGGCGACACGGAAATGTTGAATACTCATACTCTTCCTTTTTCAATATTATTGA
AGCATTTATCAGGGTTATTGTCTCATGAGCGGATACATATTTGAATGTATTTAGAAAAATAAACAAATAG
GGGTTCCGCGCACATTTCCCCGAAAAGTGCCACCTGACGTCTAAGAAACCATTATTATCATGACATTAAC
CTATAAAAATAGGCGTATCACGAGGCCCTTTCGTCTCGCGCGTTTCGGTGATGACGGTGAAAACCTCTGA
CACATGCAGCTCCCGGAGACGGTCACAGCTTGTCTGTAAGCGGATGCCGGGAGCAGACAAGCCCGTCAGG
GCGCGTCAGCGGGTGTTGGCGGGTGTCGGGGCTGGCTTAACTATGCGGCATCAGAGCAGATTGTACTGAG
AGTGCACCATAAAATTGTAAACGTTAATATTTTGTTAAAATTCGCGTTAAATTTTTGTTAAATCAGCTCA
TTTTTTAACCAATAGACCGAAATCGGCAAAATCCCTTATAAATCAAAAGAATAGCCCGAGATAGAGT
[37 nt withheld, positions 2728-2764]
AAAGAACGTGGACTCCAACGTCAAAGG
[141 nt withheld, positions 2792-2932]
G
[46 nt withheld, positions 2934-2979]
A
[95 nt withheld, positions 2981-3075]
TATGCGGTGTGAAATACCGCACAGATGCGTAAGGAGAAAATACCGCATCAGGCGCCCCTGCAGGCAGCTG
CGCGCTCGCTCGCTCACTGAGGCCGCCCGGGCAAAGCCCGGGCGTCGGGCGACCTTTGGTCGCCCGGCCT
CAGTGAGCGAGCGAGCGCGCAGAGAGGGAGTGGCCAACTCCATCACTAGGGGTTCCTGCGGCCGCTCGGT
CCGCACGTGGTTACCTACAAAATCAGAAGGACAGGGAAGGGAGCAGTGGTTCACGCCTGTAATCCCAGCA
ATTTGGGAGGCCAAGGTGGGTAGATCACCTGAGATTAGGAGTTGGAGACCAGCCTGGCCAATATGGTGAA
ACCCCGTCTCTACCAAAAAAACAAAAATTAGCTGAGCCTGGTCATGCATGCCTGGAATCCCAACAACTCG
GGAGGCTGAGGCAGGAGAATCGCTTGAACCCAGGAGGCGGAGATTGCAGTGAGCCAAGATTGTGCCACTG
CACTCCAGCTTGGTTCCCAATAGACCCCGCAGGCCCTACAGGTTGTCTTCCCAACTTGCCCCTTGCTCCA
TACCACCCCCCTCCACCCCATAATATTATAGAAGGACACCTAGTCAGACAAAATGATGCAACTTAATTTT
ATTAGGACAAGGCTGGTGGGCACTGGAGTGGCAACTTCCAGGGCCAGGAGAGGCACTGGGGAGGGGTCAC
AGGGATGCCACCCGTAGATCTCTCGAGCAGCGCTCGGTATCGATGCGGGGAGGCGGCCCAAAGGGAGATC
CGACTCGTCTGAGGGCGAAGGCGAAGACGCGGAAGAGGCCGCAGAGCCGGCAGCAGGCCGCGGGAAGGAA
GGTCCGCTGGATTGAGGGCCGAAGGGACGTAGCAGAAGGACGTCCCGCGCAGAATCCAGGTGGCAACATA
GGCGAGCAGCCAAGGAAAGGACGATGATTTCCCCGACAACACCACGGAATTGTCAGTGCCCAACAGCCGA
GCCCCTGTCCAGCAGCGGGCAAGGCAGGCGGCGATGAGTTCCGCCGTGGCAATAGGGAGGGGGAAAGCGA
AAGTCCCGGAAAGGAGCTGACAGGTGGTGGCAATGCCCCAACCAGTGGGGGTTGCGTCAGCAAACACAGT
GCACACCACGCCACGTTGCCTGACAACGGGCCACAACTCCTCATAAAGAGACAGCAACCAGGATTTATAC
AAGGAGGAGAAAATGAAAGCCATACGGGAAGCAATAGCATGATACAAAGGCATTAAAGCAGCGTATCCAC
ATAGCGTAAAAGGAGCAACATAGTTAAGAATACCAGTCAATCTTTCACAAATTTTGTAATCCAGAGGTTG
ATTATCGATAAGCTTGATATCGAATTCCCTGCAGGGGCGCGCCGTCGACTTACTTGTACAGCTCGTCCAT
GCCGTACAGGAACAGGTGGTGGCGGCCCTCGGAGCGCTCGTACTGTTCCACGATGGTGTAGTCCTCGTTG
TGGGAGGTGATGTCCAGCTTGGTGTCCACGTAGTAGTAGCCGGGCAGTTGCACGGGCTTCTTGGCCATGT
AGATGGTCTTGAACTCCACCAGGTAGTGGCCGCCGTCCTTCAGCTTCAGGGCCTGGTGGATCTCGCCCTT
CAGCACGCCGTCGCGGGGGTACAGGCGCTCGGTGGAGGCCTCCCAGCCCATGGTCTTCTTCTGCATTACG
GGGCCGTCGGGGGGGAAGTTGGTGCCGCGCATCTTCACCTTGTAGATCAGCGTGCCGTCCTGCAGGGAGG
AGTCCTGGGTCACGGTCACCAGACCGCCGTCCTCGAAGTTCATCACGCGCTCCCACTTGAAGCCCTCGGG
GAAGGACAGCTTCTTGTAATCGGGGATGTCGGCGGGGTGCTTCACGTACGCCTTGGAGCCGTACATGAAC
TGGGGGGACAGGATGTCCCAGGCGAAGGGCAGGGGGCCGCCCTTGGTCACCTTCAGCTTGGCGGTCTGGG
TGCCCTCGTAGGGGCGGCCCTCGCCCTCGCCCTCGATCTCGAACTCGTGGCCGTTCATGGAGCCCTCCAT
GCGCACCTTGAAGCGCATGAACTCTTTGATGACCTCCTCGCCCTTGCTCACCACCTTCCTCTTCTTCTTG
GGGGCCATTCTAGATGGCCCGGGATTCTCTTCGACATCCCCTGCTTGTTTCAACAGGGAGAAGTTAGTGG
CTCCGCTTCCGTTATCCTTCGCTGTCATCATTTGTACAAACTCTTCGTAGTTTACCTGACCATCCCCATC
GATGTCTGCTTCCCTGATCATTTCATCAACCTCTTCATCTGTTAACTTCTCTCCAAGGTTTGTCATCACG
TGGCGAAGCTCTGCTGCACTGATGTAGCCATTGCCATCCTTATCAAACACACCGAACGCTTCTCTAATTT
CTTCTTCCGTGTCCCTGTATTTCATTTTTCTTGCCATCATTGTCAGGAACTCAGGGAAGTCGATTGTGCC
GTCACCGTCGGCATCTACTTCATTGATCATGTCCTGCAGCTCTGCTTCTGTGGGGTTCTGCCCCAGAGAC
CGCATCACCGTCCCCAGCTCCTTGGTTGTTATTGTCCCATCCCCGTCCTTGTCAAATAGGGAGAAAGCCT
CTTTAAATTCTGCGATCTGCTCTTCAGTCAGTTGGTCCGGCAGGTTGTACTCCAGCTTGTGCCCCAGGAT
GTTGCCGTCCTCCTTGAAGTCGATGCCCTTCAGCTCGATGCGGTTCACCAGGGTGTCGCCCTCGAACTTC
ACCTCGGCGCGGGTCTTGTAGTTGCCGTCGTCCTTGAAGAAGATGGTGCGCTCCTGGATGTAGCCTTCGG
GCATGGCGGACTTGAAGAAGTCGTGCTGCTTCATGTGGTCGGGGTAGCGGCTGAAGCACTGCACGCCGTA
GGTCAGGGTGGTCACGAGGGTGGGCCAGGGCACGGGCAGCTTGCCGGTGGTGCAGATGAACTTCAGGGTC
AGCTTGCCGTAGGTGGCATCGCCCTCACCCTCGCCGGACACGCTGAACTTGTGGCCGTTTACGTCGCCGT
CCAGCTCGACCAGGATGGGCACCACCCCGGTGAACAGCTCCTCGCCCTTGCTCACCATGCTCCCTCCGGT
ACCGCCCTTGTACAGCTCGTCCATGCCGAGAGTGATCCCGGCGGCGGTCACGAACTCCAGCAGGACCATG
TGATCGCGCTTCTCGTTGGGGTCTTTCGAAAGTTTGGACTGCACGCTCAGGTAGTGGTTGTCGGGCAGCA
GCACGGGGCCGTCGCCGATGGGGGTGTTCTGCTGGTAGTGGTAGGCGAGCTGCACGCCGCCGTCCTCGAT
GTTGTGGCGGATGTGGAAGTTCGCCTTGATGCCGTTCTTCTGCTTGTCGGCCTTGATATAGACGTTCTCG
AGTGAGCTCAGCCGACCTATAGCTCTGACTGCGTGACCTGTCTTATTCCACTTACGACGTGATGAGTCGA
CCATGGTGGCGAGATCCTTATCGTCATCGTCGTACAGATCCCGACCCATTTGCTGTCCACCAGTCATGCT
AGCCATACCATGATGATGATGATGATGAGAACCCATGGTGGCGCCGGATCCTCTAGCCGGTTTCTCGACT
GCGCTCTCAGGCACGACACGACTCCTCCGCTGCCCACCGCAGACTGAGGCAGCGCTGAGTCGCCGGCGCC
GCAGCGCAGATGGTCGCGCCCGTG
