>Addgene plasmid #51084 | AAV-hSyn1-GCaMP6s-P2A-nls-dTomato | addgene partial sequence | sequence record 80091 | WPRE-R 5'-CATAGCGTAAAAGGAGCAACA-3'
ATTTTGTAATCCAGAGGTTGATTATCGATAAGCTTGATATCGAATTCCCTGCAGGGGCGCGCCGTCGACT
TACTTGTACAGCTCGTCCATGCCGTACAGGAACAGGTGGTGGCGGCCCTCGGAGCGCTCGTACTGTTCCA
CGATGGTGTAGTCCTCGTTGTGGGAGGTGATGTCCAGCTTGGTGTCCACGTAGTAGTAGCCGGGCAGTTG
CACGGGCTTCTTGGCCATGTAGATGGTCTTGAACTCCACCAGGTAGTGGCCGCCGTCCTTCAGCTTCAGG
GCCTGGTGGATCTCGCCCTTCAGCACGCCGTCGCGGGGGTACAGGCGCTCGGTGGAGGCCTCCCAGCCCA
TGGTCTTCTTCTGCATTACGGGGCCGTCGGGGGGGAAGTTGGTGCCGCGCATCTTCACCTTGTAGATCAG
CGTGCCGTCCTGCAGGGAGGAGTCCTGGGTCACGGTCACCAGACCGCCGTCCTCGAAGTTCATCACGCGC
TCCCACTTGAAGCCCTCGGGGAAGGACAGCTTCTTGTAATCGGGGATGTCGGCGGGGTGCTTCACGTACG
CCTTGGAGCCGTACATGAACTGGGGGGACAGGATGTCCCAGGCGAAGGGCAGGGGGCCGCCCTTGGTCAC
CTTCAGCTTGGCGGTCTGGGTGCCCTCGTAGGGGCGGCCCTCGCCCTCGCCCTCGATCTCGAACTCGTGG
CCGTTCATGGAGCCCTCCATGCGCACCTTGAAGCGCATGAACTCTTTGATGACCTCCTCGCCCTTGCTCA
CCACCTTCCTCTTCTTCTTGGGGGCCATTCTAGATGGCCCGGGATTCTCTTCGACATCCCCTGCTTGTTT
CAACAGGGAGAAGTTAGTGGCTCCGCTTCCGTTATCCTTC
