>Addgene plasmid #51084 | AAV-hSyn1-GCaMP6s-P2A-nls-dTomato | addgene partial sequence | sequence record 80253 | pMH4-5 5'-gactcagcgctgcctcagtctg-3'
AGCGCAGTCGAGAAACCGGCTAGAGGATCCGGCGCCACCATGGGTTCTCATCATCATCATCATCATGGTA
TGGCTAGCATGACTGGTGGACAGCAAATGGGTCGGGATCTGTACGACGATGACGATAAGGATCTCGCCAC
CATGGTCGACTCATCACGTCGTAAGTGGAATAAGACAGGTCACGCAGTCAGAGCTATAGGTCGGCTGAGC
TCACTCGAGAACGTCTATATCAAGGCCGACAAGCAGAAGAACGGCATCAAGGCGAACTTCCACATCCGCC
ACAACATCGAGGACGGCGGCGTGCAGCTCGCCTACCACTACCAGCAGAACACCCCCATCGGCGACGGCCC
CGTGCTGCTGCCCGACAACCACTACCTGAGCGTGCAGTCCAAACTTTCGAAAGACCCCAACGAGAAGCGC
GATCACATGGTCCTGCTGGAGTTCGTGACCGCCGCCGGGATCACTCTCGGCATGGACGAGCTGTACAAGG
GCGGTACCGGAGGGAGCATGGTGAGCAAGGGCGAGGAGCTGTTCACCGGGGTGGTGCCCATCCTGGTCGA
GCTGGACGGCGACGTAAACGGCCACAAGTTCAGCGTGTCCGGCGAGGGTGAGGGCGATGCCACCTACGGC
AAGCTGACCCTGAAGTTCATCTGCACCACCGGCAAGCTGCCCGTGCCCTGGCCCACCCTCGTGACCACCC
TGACCTACGGCGTGCAGTGCTTCAGCCGCTACCCCGACCACATGAAGCAGCACGACTTCTTCAAGTCCGC
CATGCCCGAAGGCTACATCCAGGAGCGCACCATCTTCTTCAAGGACGACGGCAACTACAAGACCCGCGCC
GAGGTGAAGTTCGAGGGCGACACCCTGGTGAACCGC
